Addgene plasmid #171662: QUAS-0-T7-TetO-GFP_ColE1
Purpose: QUAS directly upstream of a T7 promoter with a TetO operator. Expresses GFP in BL21(DE3) E. coli. Contains the ColE1 origin of replication.
Depositing lab: Tara Deans. Depositing organization: University of Utah. Publication: Enhanced regulation of prokaryotic gene expression by a eukaryotic transcriptional activator. MacDonald IC, Seamons TR, Emmons JC, Javdan SB, Deans TL. Nat Commun. 2021 Jul 5;12(1):4109. doi: 10.1038/s41467-021-24434-9. PubMed 34226549.
Backbone
  Vector backbone: T7-4-QUAS-GFP_ColE1
  Backbone size w/o insert (bp): 1910
  Total vector size (bp): 2847
  Vector type: Bacterial Expression
Growth in bacteria
  Bacterial resistance: Ampicillin, 100 μg/mL
  Growth temperature: 37°C
  Growth strain: DH5alpha
  Copy number: Unknown
Gene/Insert
  Gene/Insert name: QUAS-T7-TetO-GFP ssrA-T7 Stop
  Insert size (bp): 938
  Promoter: T7
  Tag / fusion protein: ssrA degradation tag (DAS+4) (C terminal on backbone)
  Cloning method: Restriction Enzyme; 5′ cloning site KpnI (not destroyed); 3′ cloning site AvrII (not destroyed)
  Sequencing primers: 5′ GAATAGTGTATGCGGCGACC; 3′ GGGGCGGAGCCTATGG
Terms and licenses: Academic/Nonprofit Terms; Industry Terms: Not Available to Industry
How to cite: QUAS-0-T7-TetO-GFP_ColE1 was a gift from Tara Deans (Addgene plasmid # 171662 ; http://n2t.net/addgene:171662 ; RRID:Addgene_171662)
