[The description below was written by a language model from this plasmid's Addgene catalogue record and pLannotate feature annotations shown in this document.]
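Description:
QUAS-0-T7-TetO-GFP_ColE1 is a compact bacterial expression plasmid of about 2.85 kb, built on the T7-4-QUAS-GFP_ColE1 backbone. It replicates from a ColE1/pMB1-type origin and is selected with ampicillin through a β-lactamase gene driven by its own bla promoter; the catalogue lists the copy number as unknown. A lambda t0 terminator sits next to the origin, where such elements generally insulate neighbouring regions from read-through transcription.

The payload is a roughly 940 bp cassette cloned between KpnI and AvrII sites. According to the record, a QUAS element is placed directly upstream of a T7 promoter, with the "0" in the name presumably indicating no spacer. QUAS is the binding sequence for the eukaryotic Q-system transcriptional activator QF. It was not picked up by the automated annotation, which shows only a short unannotated gap before the promoter. The T7 promoter is followed immediately by a tet operator (annotated as a PLtetO-1 fragment), allowing repression by TetR, and then by a T7 gene 10 ribosome binding site and an EGFP coding sequence. The catalogue describes a C-terminal ssrA (DAS+4) degradation tag on GFP, which would shorten reporter half-life. It probably lies in the region after the EGFP sequence that is partly labelled as an MCS fragment. A T7 terminator closes the transcription unit.

Because transcription depends on T7 RNA polymerase, GFP is expressed in BL21(DE3) E. coli. The construct comes from work on using a eukaryotic transcriptional activator to improve regulation of prokaryotic gene expression. It serves as a fluorescent reporter for how QUAS positioning and operator control affect T7-driven output.
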