Features (pLannotate 1.2.2; 10 found; start..end, strand, type, name):
      1..861     -  CDS            AmpR: β-lactamase; bla; confers resistance to ampicillin, carbenicillin, and related antibiotics
    862..966     -  promoter       AmpR promoter: bla
   1002..1020    +  promoter       T7 promoter: promoter for bacteriophage T7 RNA polymerase
   1021..1039    +  promoter       PLtetO-1 promoter (fragment): modified phage lambda PL promoter with tet operator sites (Lutz and Bujard, 1997)
   1040..1058    +  RBS            RBS (fragment): efficient ribosome binding site from bacteriophage T7 gene 10 (Olins and Rangwala, 1989)
   1067..1783    +  CDS            EGFP: EGFP is a basic (constitutively fluorescent) green fluorescent protein published in 1996, derived from Aequorea victoria. It is reported to be a rapidly-maturing weak dimer with moderate acid sensitivity.
   1784..1803    +  misc_feature   MCS (fragment): multiple cloning site
   1856..1903    +  terminator     T7 terminator: transcription terminator for bacteriophage T7 RNA polymerase
   2067..2655    -  rep_origin     ori: high-copy-number ColE1/pMB1/pBR322/pUC origin of replication
   2743..2837    -  terminator     lambda t0 terminator: transcription terminator from phage lambda
>Addgene plasmid #171662 | QUAS-0-T7-TetO-GFP_ColE1 | addgene full sequence | sequence record 339030 | Addgene NGS Result
TTACCAATGCTTAATCAGTGAGGCACCTATCTCAGCGATCTGTCTATTTCGTTCATCCATAGTTGCCTGA
CTCCCCGTCGTGTAGATAACTACGATACGGGAGGGCTTACCATCTGGCCCCAGTGCTGCAATGATACCGC
GAGACCCACGCTCACCGGCTCCAGATTTATCAGCAATAAACCAGCCAGCCGGAAGGGCCGAGCGCAGAAG
TGGTCCTGCAACTTTATCCGCCTCCATCCAGTCTATTAATTGTTGCCGGGAAGCTAGAGTAAGTAGTTCG
CCAGTTAATAGTTTGCGCAACGTTGTTGCCATTGCTACAGGCATCGTGGTGTCACGCTCGTCGTTTGGTA
TGGCTTCATTCAGCTCCGGTTCCCAACGATCAAGGCGAGTTACATGATCCCCCATGTTGTGCAAAAAAGC
GGTTAGCTCCTTCGGTCCTCCGATCGTTGTCAGAAGTAAGTTGGCCGCAGTGTTATCACTCATGGTTATG
GCAGCACTGCATAATTCTCTTACTGTCATGCCATCCGTAAGATGCTTTTCTGTGACTGGTGAGTACTCAA
CCAAGTCATTCTGAGAATAGTGTATGCGGCGACCGAGTTGCTCTTGCCCGGCGTCAATACGGGATAATAC
CGCGCCACATAGCAGAACTTTAAAAGTGCTCATCATTGGAAAACGTTCTTCGGGGCGAAAACTCTCAAGG
ATCTTACCGCTGTTGAGATCCAGTTCGATGTAACCCACTCGTGCACCCAACTGATCTTCAGCATCTTTTA
CTTTCACCAGCGTTTCTGGGTGAGCAAAAACAGGAAGGCAAAATGCCGCAAAAAAGGGAATAAGGGCGAC
ACGGAAATGTTGAATACTCATACTCTTCCTTTTTCAATATTATTGAAGCATTTATCAGGGTTATTGTCTC
ATGAGCGGATACATATTTGAATGTATTTAGAAAAATAAACAAATAGGGGTTCCGCGCGCTAGCGGTACCC
CATGGGGGTAATCGCTTATCCTAATACGACTCACTATAGGTCCCTATCAGTGATAGAGAGTTTAACTTTA
AGAAGGAGGAGTACATATGGTGAGCAAGGGCGAGGAGCTGTTCACCGGGGTGGTGCCCATCCTGGTCGAG
CTGGACGGCGACGTAAACGGCCACAAGTTCAGCGTGTCCGGCGAGGGCGAGGGCGATGCCACCTACGGCA
AGCTGACCCTGAAGTTCATCTGCACCACCGGCAAGCTGCCCGTGCCCTGGCCCACCCTCGTGACCACCCT
GACCTACGGCGTGCAGTGCTTCAGCCGCTACCCCGACCACATGAAGCAGCACGACTTCTTCAAGTCCGCC
ATGCCCGAAGGCTACGTCCAGGAGCGCACCATCTTCTTCAAGGACGACGGCAACTACAAGACCCGCGCCG
AGGTGAAGTTCGAGGGCGACACCCTGGTGAACCGCATCGAGCTGAAGGGCATCGACTTCAAGGAGGACGG
CAACATCCTGGGGCACAAGCTGGAGTACAACTACAACAGCCACAACGTCTATATCATGGCCGACAAGCAG
AAGAACGGCATCAAGGTGAACTTCAAGATCCGCCACAACATCGAGGACGGCAGCGTGCAGCTCGCCGACC
ACTACCAGCAGAACACCCCCATCGGCGACGGCCCCGTGCTGCTGCCCGACAACCACTACCTGAGCACCCA
GTCCGCCCTGAGCAAAGACCCCAACGAGAAGCGCGATCACATGGTCCTGCTGGAGTTCGTGACCGCCGCC
GGGATCACTCTCGGCATGGACGAGCTGTACAAGTCCGGACTCAGATCTCGAGCGGCGAACGACGAAAACT
ACTCTGAAAACTACGCGGACGCGTCTTAGAAGCTTCTAGCATAACCCCTTGGGGCCTCTAAACGGGTCTT
GAGGGGTTTTTTGCCCGGGGGATCCCCTAGGGCGTTCGGCTGCGGCGAGCGGTATCAGCTCACTCAAAGG
CGGTAATACGGTTATCCACAGAATCAGGGGATAACGCAGGAAAGAACATGTGAGCAAAAGGCCAGCAAAA
GGCCAGGAACCGTAAAAAGGCCGCGTTGCTGGCGTTTTTCCATAGGCTCCGCCCCCCTGACGAGCATCAC
AAAAATCGACGCTCAAGTCAGAGGTGGCGAAACCCGACAGGACTATAAAGATACCAGGCGTTTCCCCCTG
GAAGCTCCCTCGTGCGCTCTCCTGTTCCGACCCTGCCGCTTACCGGATACCTGTCCGCCTTTCTCCCTTC
GGGAAGCGTGGCGCTTTCTCATAGCTCACGCTGTAGGTATCTCAGTTCGGTGTAGGTCGTTCGCTCCAAG
CTGGGCTGTGTGCACGAACCCCCCGTTCAGCCCGACCGCTGCGCCTTATCCGGTAACTATCGTCTTGAGT
CCAACCCGGTAAGACACGACTTATCGCCACTGGCAGCAGCCACTGGTAACAGGATTAGCAGAGCGAGGTA
TGTAGGCGGTGCTACAGAGTTCTTGAAGTGGTGGCCTAACTACGGCTACACTAGAAGGACAGTATTTGGT
ATCTGCGCTCTGCTGAAGCCAGTTACCTTCGGAAAAAGAGTTGGTAGCTCTTGATCCGGCAAACAAACCA
CCGCTGGTAGCGGTGGTTTTTTTGTTTGCAAGCAGCAGATTACGCGCAGAAAAAAAGGATCTCAAGAAGA
TCCTTTGATCTTTTCTACGGGGTCTGACGCTCAGTGGAACGAAAACTCACGTTAAGGGATTTTGGTCATG
ACTAGTGCTTGGATTCTCACCAATAAAAAACGCCCGGCGGCAACCGAGCGTTCTGAACAAATCCAGATGG
AGTTCTGAGGTCATTACTGGATCTATCAACAGGAGTCCAAGCGAGCTC
